Addgene plasmid #234813: pCB036 FoMV-sgGFP
Purpose: To express gRNA from Foxtail Mosaic Virus Vector targeting GFP (T-DNA)
Depositing lab: Daniel Voytas. Depositing organization: University of Minnesota. Publication: Rapid and efficient in planta genome editing in sorghum using foxtail mosaic virus-mediated sgRNA delivery. Baysal C, Kausch AP, Cody JP, Altpeter F, Voytas DF. Plant J. 2025 Jan;121(2):e17196. doi: 10.1111/tpj.17196. Epub 2024 Dec 11. PubMed 39661735.
Backbone
  Vector backbone: Unspecified
  Vector type: Plant Expression
Growth in bacteria
  Bacterial resistance: Kanamycin, 50 μg/mL
  Growth temperature: 37°C
  Growth strain: DH5alpha
  Copy number: High Copy
Gene/Insert
  Gene/Insert name: gRNA targeting GFP
  gRNA/shRNA sequence: Unspecified
  Species: Foxtail Mosaic Virus
  Cloning method: Golden Gate
  Sequencing primers: 5′ Unknown
Terms and licenses: Academic/Nonprofit Terms; Industry Terms: Not Available to Industry
Depositor comments: The forward oligo included SapI restriction sites, the duplicated coat protein promoter sequence, and 20-bp sgRNA sequences flanked by the 5' sequences of the sgRNA scaffold. A common reverse oligo (esgRNA in FoMV R) was used to amplify the 3' region of the sgRNA scaffold, including a SapI restriction site for subsequent cloning.
How to cite: pCB036 FoMV-sgGFP was a gift from Daniel Voytas (Addgene plasmid # 234813 ; http://n2t.net/addgene:234813 ; RRID:Addgene_234813)
