[The description below was written by a language model from this plasmid's Addgene catalogue record and pLannotate feature annotations shown in this document.]
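Description:
pCB036 FoMV-sgGFP is a 15.9 kb plant-expression binary (T-DNA) plasmid that launches a foxtail mosaic virus (FoMV) vector carrying a single guide RNA against GFP. The catalogue entry leaves the backbone unspecified, but the annotated features are typical of a pVS1-type binary vector. A high-copy ColE1/pUC-type origin with a bom site supports propagation in E. coli, while the pVS1 oriV, RepA and StaA provide replication and stability in Agrobacterium. A bacterial aphA-3 gene confers kanamycin resistance. Nopaline-type left and right border repeats delimit the region transferred into plant cells. Near the left border, this region contains an enhanced CaMV 35S promoter driving an nptII (NeoR/KanR) gene with a CaMV poly(A) signal, which serves as a plant selectable marker. Remnants of a lac promoter/operator region are also present.

The payload is a cDNA copy of the FoMV genome placed downstream of a CaMV 35S promoter, preceded by a partial second copy, and followed by a NOS terminator. Transcription in the plant nucleus therefore yields infectious viral RNA. The annotated viral genes are the RNA-dependent RNA polymerase, the triple gene block movement proteins TGB1, TGB2 and TGB3, and the coat protein. An S. pyogenes Cas9 sgRNA scaffold (annotated as a tracrRNA fragment) sits between TGB3 and the coat protein gene. According to the depositor, the guide was amplified with a duplicated coat protein subgenomic promoter and inserted by SapI Golden Gate cloning, so the replicating virus produces the sgRNA as it spreads. The 20-nt spacer sequence is not given in the record, and no Cas9 gene is annotated, so the nuclease must be supplied separately, for instance by a Cas9-expressing plant. The associated publication used this virus-mediated sgRNA delivery for in planta genome editing in sorghum.
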