Features (pLannotate 1.2.2; 26 found; start..end, strand, type, name):
     66..318     +  terminator     NOS terminator: nopaline synthase terminator and poly(A) signal
    336..360     +  misc_feature   RB T-DNA repeat: right border repeat from nopaline C58 T-DNA
    700..1101    +  CDS            Y4CG_SINFN (fragment): Protein inferred from homology: Swiss-Prot protein existence level 3. From Sinorhizobium fredii (strain NBRC 101917 / NGR234).
   1661..2290    +  CDS            pVS1 StaA: stability protein from the Pseudomonas plasmid pVS1 (Heeb et al., 2000)
   2719..3792    +  CDS            pVS1 RepA: replication protein from the Pseudomonas plasmid pVS1 (Heeb et al., 2000)
   3858..4052    +  rep_origin     pVS1 oriV: origin of replication for the Pseudomonas plasmid pVS1 (Heeb et al., 2000)
   4255..4294    +  CDS            rop (fragment): Rop protein, which maintains plasmids at low copy number; rop
   4396..4536    +  misc_feature   bom: basis of mobility region from pBR322
   4722..5310    -  rep_origin     ori: high-copy-number ColE1/pMB1/pBR322/pUC origin of replication
   5397..6191    -  CDS            KanR: aminoglycoside phosphotransferase; aphA-3; confers resistance to kanamycin
   6616..6640    +  misc_feature   LB T-DNA repeat: left border repeat from nopaline C58 T-DNA
   6718..6892    -  polyA_signal   CaMV poly(A) signal: cauliflower mosaic virus polyadenylation signal
   6949..7741    -  CDS            NeoR/KanR (fragment): aminoglycoside phosphotransferase from Tn5; aph(3')-II (or nptII); confers resistance to neomycin, kanamycin, and G418 (Geneticin®)
   7809..8485    -  promoter       CaMV 35S promoter (enhanced): cauliflower mosaic virus 35S promoter with a duplicated enhancer region
   8575..8663    +  CDS            lacI (fragment): lac repressor; lacI; The lac repressor binds to the lac operator to inhibit transcription in E. coli. This inhibition can be relieved by adding lactose or isopropyl-β-D-thiogalactopyranoside (IPTG).
   8676..8697    +  protein_bind   CAP binding site: CAP binding activates transcription in the presence of cAMP. E. coli catabolite activator protein
   8712..8742    +  promoter       lac UV5 promoter: E. coli lac promoter with an "up" mutation
   8746..8768    +  protein_bind   lac operator (fragment): The lac repressor binds to the lac operator to inhibit transcription in E. coli. This inhibition can be relieved by adding lactose or isopropyl-β-D-thiogalactopyranoside (IPTG). lac repressor encoded by lacI
   8856..9109    +  promoter       CaMV 35S promoter (fragment): strong constitutive promoter from cauliflower mosaic virus
   9155..9497    +  promoter       CaMV 35S promoter: strong constitutive promoter from cauliflower mosaic virus
   9578..13582   +  CDS            RDRP_FXMV: Protein inferred from homology: Swiss-Prot protein existence level 3. RNA replication. The central part of this protein possibly functions as an ATP-binding helicase (Probable). From Foxtail mosaic virus.
  13629..14336   +  CDS            TGB1_FXMV: Protein inferred from homology: Swiss-Prot protein existence level 3. Transports viral genome to neighboring plant cells directly through plasmosdesmata, without any budding. The movement protein allows efficient cell to cell propagation, by bypassing the host cell wall barrier. Increases plasmodesma size exclusion limit. Acts as a suppressor of RNA-mediated gene silencing, also known as post- transcriptional gene silencing (PTGS), a mechanism of plant viral defense that limits the accumulation of viral RNAs (By similarity). From Foxtail mosaic virus.
  14314..14502   +  CDS            TGB2_PVMR (fragment): Protein inferred from homology: Swiss-Prot protein existence level 3. Plays a role in viral cell-to-cell propagation, by facilitating genome transport to neighboring plant cells through plasmosdesmata,. From Potato virus M (strain Russian) (PVM).
  14637..14792   +  CDS            TGB3_FXMV: Protein inferred from homology: Swiss-Prot protein existence level 3. Plays a role in viral cell-to-cell propagation, by facilitating genome transport to neighboring plant cells through plasmosdesmata. May induce the formation of granular vesicles derived from the Endoplasmic reticulum, which align on actin filaments (By similarity). From Foxtail mosaic virus.
  14869..14936   +  misc_RNA       tracrRNA (fragment): trans-activating CRISPR RNA for the Streptococcus pyogenes CRISPR/Cas9 system
  15033..15686   +  CDS            CAPSD_FXMV: Protein inferred from homology: Swiss-Prot protein existence level 3. Required for genome encapsidation. Forms ribonucleoprotein complexes along with TGB1 helicase and viral RNA. From Foxtail mosaic virus.
>Addgene plasmid #234813 | pCB036 FoMV-sgGFP | addgene full sequence | sequence record 471951 | Addgene NGS Result
AAAAAAAAAAAAAAAAAACCTGGATCCTAGGTTCACAAAGTGTCATCGATAGCTCGAATTTCCCCGATCG
TTCAAACATTTGGCAATAAAGTTTCTTAAGATTGAATCCTGTTGCCGGTCTTGCGATGATTATCATATAA
TTTCTGTTGAATTACGTTAAGCATGTAATAATTAACATGTAATGCATGACGTTATTTATGAGATGGGTTT
TTATGATTAGAGTCCCGCAATTATACATTTAATACGCGATAGAAAACAAAATATAGCGCGCAAACTAGGA
TAAATTATCGCGCGCGGTGTCATCTATGTTACTAGATCGGGAAACTATCAGTGTTTGACAGGATATATTG
GCGGGTAAACCTAAGAGAAAAGAGCGTTTATTAGAATAATCGGATATTTAAAAGGGCGTGAAAAGGTTTA
TCCGTTCGTCCATTTGTATGTGCATGCCAACCACAGGGTTCCCCTCGGGATCAAAGTACTTTGATCCAAC
CCCTCCGCTGCTATAGTGCAGTCGGCTTCTGACGTTCAGTGCAGCCGTCTTCTGAAAACGACATGTCGCA
CAAGTCCTAAGTTACGCGACAGGCTGCCGCCCTGCCCTTTTCCTGGCGTTTTCTTGTCGCGTGTTTTAGT
CGCATAAAGTAGAATACTTGCGACTAGAACCGGAGACATTACGCCATGAACAAGAGCGCCGCCGCTGGCC
TGCTGGGCTATGCCCGCGTCAGCACCGACGACCAGGACTTGACCAACCAACGGGCCGAACTGCACGCGGC
CGGCTGCACCAAGCTGTTTTCCGAGAAGATCACCGGCACCAGGCGCGACCGCCCGGAGCTGGCCAGGATG
CTTGACCACCTACGCCCTGGCGACGTTGTGACAGTGACCAGGCTAGACCGCCTGGCCCGCAGCACCCGCG
ACCTACTGGACATTGCCGAGCGCATCCAGGAGGCCGGCGCGGGCCTGCGTAGCCTGGCAGAGCCGTGGGC
CGACACCACCACGCCGGCCGGCCGCATGGTGTTGACCGTGTTCGCCGGCATTGCCGAGTTCGAGCGTTCC
CTAATCATCGACCGCACCCGGAGCGGGCGCGAGGCCGCCAAGGCCCGAGGCGTGAAGTTTGGCCCCCGCC
CTACCCTCACCCCGGCACAGATCGCGCACGCCCGCGAGCTGATCGACCAGGAAGGCCGCACCGTGAAAGA
GGCGGCTGCACTGCTTGGCGTGCATCGCTCGACCCTGTACCGCGCACTTGAGCGCAGCGAGGAAGTGACG
CCCACCGAGGCCAGGCGGCGCGGTGCCTTCCGTGAGGACGCATTGACCGAGGCCGACGCCCTGGCGGCCG
CCGAGAATGAACGCCAAGAGGAACAAGCATGAAACCGCACCAGGACGGCCAGGACGAACCGTTTTTCATT
ACCGAAGAGATCGAGGCGGAGATGATCGCGGCCGGGTACGTGTTCGAGCCGCCCGCGCACGGCTCAACCG
TGCGGCTGCATGAAATCCTGGCCGGTTTGTCTGATGCCAAGCTGGCGGCCTGGCCGGCCAGCTTGGCCGC
TGAAGAAACCGAGCGCCGCCGTCTAAAAAGGTGATGTGTATTTGAGTAAAACAGCTTGCGTCATGCGGTC
GCTGCGTATATGATGCGATGAGTAAATAAACAAATACGCAAGGGGAACGCATGAAGGTTATCGCTGTACT
TAACCAGAAAGGCGGGTCAGGCAAGACGACCATCGCAACCCATCTAGCCCGCGCCCTGCAACTCGCCGGG
GCCGATGTTCTGTTAGTCGATTCCGATCCCCAGGGCAGTGCCCGCGATTGGGCGGCCGTGCGGGAAGATC
AACCGCTAACCGTTGTCGGCATCGACCGCCCGACGATTGACCGCGACGTGAAGGCCATCGGCCGGCGCGA
CTTCGTAGTGATCGACGGAGCGCCCCAGGCGGCGGACTTGGCTGTGTCCGCGATCAAGGCAGCCGACTTC
GTGCTGATTCCGGTGCAGCCAAGCCCTTACGACATATGGGCCACCGCCGACCTGGTGGAGCTGGTTAAGC
AGCGCATTGAGGTCACGGATGGAAGGCTACAAGCGGCCTTTGTCGTGTCGCGGGCGATCAAAGGCACGCG
CATCGGCGGTGAGGTTGCCGAGGCGCTGGCCGGGTACGAGCTGCCCATTCTTGAGTCCCGTATCACGCAG
CGCGTGAGCTACCCAGGCACTGCCGCCGCCGGCACAACCGTTCTTGAATCAGAACCCGAGGGCGACGCTG
CCCGCGAGGTCCAGGCGCTGGCCGCTGAAATTAAATCAAAACTCATTTGAGTTAATGAGGTAAAGAGAAA
ATGAGCAAAAGCACAAACACGCTAAGTGCCGGCCGTCCGAGCGCACGCAGCAGCAAGGCTGCAACGTTGG
CCAGCCTGGCAGACACGCCAGCCATGAAGCGGGTCAACTTTCAGTTGCCGGCGGAGGATCACACCAAGCT
GAAGATGTACGCGGTACGCCAAGGCAAGACCATTACCGAGCTGCTATCTGAATACATCGCGCAGCTACCA
GAGTAAATGAGCAAATGAATAAATGAGTAGATGAATTTTAGCGGCTAAAGGAGGCGGCATGGAAAATCAA
GAACAACCAGGCACCGACGCCGTGGAATGCCCCATGTGTGGAGGAACGGGCGGTTGGCCAGGCGTAAGCG
GCTGGGTTGCCTGCCGGCCCTGCAATGGCACTGGAACCCCCAAGCCCGAGGAATCGGCGTGAGCGGTCGC
AAACCATCCGGCCCGGTACAAATCGGCGCGGCGCTGGGTGATGACCTGGTGGAGAAGTTGAAGGCCGCGC
AGGCCGCCCAGCGGCAACGCATCGAGGCAGAAGCACGCCCCGGTGAATCGTGGCAAGCGGCCGCTGATCG
AATCCGCAAAGAATCCCGGCAACCGCCGGCAGCCGGTGCGCCGTCGATTAGGAAGCCGCCCAAGGGCGAC
GAGCAACCAGATTTTTTCGTTCCGATGCTCTATGACGTGGGCACCCGCGATAGTCGCAGCATCATGGACG
TGGCCGTTTTCCGTCTGTCGAAGCGTGACCGACGAGCTGGCGAGGTGATCCGCTACGAGCTTCCAGACGG
GCACGTAGAGGTTTCCGCAGGGCCGGCCGGCATGGCCAGTGTGTGGGATTACGACCTGGTACTGATGGCG
GTTTCCCATCTAACCGAATCCATGAACCGATACCGGGAAGGGAAGGGAGACAAGCCCGGCCGCGTGTTCC
GTCCACACGTTGCGGACGTACTCAAGTTCTGCCGGCGAGCCGATGGCGGAAAGCAGAAAGACGACCTGGT
AGAAACCTGCATTCGGTTAAACACCACGCACGTTGCCATGCAGCGTACGAAGAAGGCCAAGAACGGCCGC
CTGGTGACGGTATCCGAGGGTGAAGCCTTGATTAGCCGCTACAAGATCGTAAAGAGCGAAACCGGGCGGC
CGGAGTACATCGAGATCGAGCTAGCTGATTGGATGTACCGCGAGATCACAGAAGGCAAGAACCCGGACGT
GCTGACGGTTCACCCCGATTACTTTTTGATCGATCCCGGCATCGGCCGTTTTCTCTACCGCCTGGCACGC
CGCGCCGCAGGCAAGGCAGAAGCCAGATGGTTGTTCAAGACGATCTACGAACGCAGTGGCAGCGCCGGAG
AGTTCAAGAAGTTCTGTTTCACCGTGCGCAAGCTGATCGGGTCAAATGACCTGCCGGAGTACGATTTGAA
GGAGGAGGCGGGGCAGGCTGGCCCGATCCTAGTCATGCGCTACCGCAACCTGATCGAGGGCGAAGCATCC
GCCGGTTCCTAATGTACGGAGCAGATGCTAGGGCAAATTGCCCTAGCAGGGGAAAAAGGTCGAAAAGGCC
TCTTTCCTGTGGATAGCACGTACATTGGGAACCCAAAGCCGTACATTGGGAACCGGAACCCGTACATTGG
GAACCCAAAGCCGTACATTGGGAACCGGTCACACATGTAAGTGACTGATATAAAAGAGAAAAAAGGCGAT
TTTTCCGCCTAAAACTCTTTAAAACTTATTAAAACTCTTAAAACCCGCCTGGCCTGTGCATAACTGTCTG
GCCAGCGCACAGCCCAAGAGCTGCAAAAAGCGCCTACCCTTCGGTCGCTGCGCTCCCTACGCCCCGCCGC
TTCGCGTCGGCCTATCGCGGCCGCTGGCCGCTCAAAAATGGCTGGCCTACGGCCAGGCAATCTACCAGGG
CGCGGACAAGCCGCGCCGTCGCCACTCGACCGCCGGCGCCCACATCAAGGCACCCTGCCTCGCGCGTTTC
GGTGATGACGGTGAAAACCTCTGACACATGCAGCTCCCGGAAACGGTCACAGCTTGTCTGTAAGCGGATG
CCGGGAGCAGACAAGCCCGTCAGGGCGCGTCAGCGGGTGTTGGCGGGTGTCGGGGCGCAGCCATGACCCA
GTCACGTAGCGATAGCGGAGTGTATACTGGCTTAACTATGCGGCATCAGAGCAGATTGTACTGAGAGTGC
ACCATATGCGGTGTGAAATACCGCACAGATGCGTAAGGAGAAAATACCGCATCAGGCCCTCTTCCGCTTC
CTCGCTCACTGACTCGCTGCGCTCGGTCGTTCGGCTGCGGCGAGCGGTATCAGCTCACTCAAAGGCGGTA
ATACGGTTATCCACAGAATCAGGGGATAACGCAGGAAAGAACATGTGAGCAAAAGGCCAGCAAAAGGCCA
GGAACCGTAAAAAGGCCGCGTTGCTGGCGTTTTTCCATAGGCTCCGCCCCCCTGACGAGCATCACAAAAA
TCGACGCTCAAGTCAGAGGTGGCGAAACCCGACAGGACTATAAAGATACCAGGCGTTTCCCCCTGGAAGC
TCCCTCGTGCGCTCTCCTGTTCCGACCCTGCCGCTTACCGGATACCTGTCCGCCTTTCTCCCTTCGGGAA
GCGTGGCGCTTTCTCATAGCTCACGCTGTAGGTATCTCAGTTCGGTGTAGGTCGTTCGCTCCAAGCTGGG
CTGTGTGCACGAACCCCCCGTTCAGCCCGACCGCTGCGCCTTATCCGGTAACTATCGTCTTGAGTCCAAC
CCGGTAAGACACGACTTATCGCCACTGGCAGCAGCCACTGGTAACAGGATTAGCAGAGCGAGGTATGTAG
GCGGTGCTACAGAGTTCTTGAAGTGGTGGCCTAACTACGGCTACACTAGAAGGACAGTATTTGGTATCTG
CGCTCTGCTGAAGCCAGTTACCTTCGGAAAAAGAGTTGGTAGCTCTTGATCCGGCAAACAAACCACCGCT
GGTAGCGGTGGTTTTTTTGTTTGCAAGCAGCAGATTACGCGCAGAAAAAAAGGATCTCAAGAAGATCCTT
TGATCTTTTCTACGGGGTCTGACGCTCAGTGGAACGAAAACTCACGTTAAGGGATTTTGGTCATGCATTC
TAGGTACTAAAACAATTCATCCAGTAAAATATAATATTTTATTTTCTCCCAATCAGGCTTGATCCCCAGT
AAGTCAAAAAATAGCTCGACATACTGTTCTTCCCCGATATCCTCCCTGATCGACCGGACGCAGAAGGCAA
TGTCATACCACTTGTCCGCCCTGCCGCTTCTCCCAAGATCAATAAAGCCACTTACTTTGCCATCTTTCAC
AAAGATGTTGCTGTCTCCCAGGTCGCCGTGGGAAAAGACAAGTTCCTCTTCGGGCTTTTCCGTCTTTAAA
AAATCATACAGCTCGCGCGGATCTTTAAATGGAGTGTCTTCTTCCCAGTTTTCGCAATCCACATCGGCCA
GATCGTTATTCAGTAAGTAATCCAATTCGGCTAAGCGGCTGTCTAAGCTATTCGTATAGGGACAATCCGA
TATGTCGATGGAGTGAAAGAGCCTGATGCACTCCGCATACAGCTCGATAATCTTTTCAGGGCTTTGTTCA
TCTTCATACTCTTCCGAGCAAAGGACGCCATCGGCCTCACTCATGAGCAGATTGCTCCAGCCATCATGCC
GTTCAAAGTGCAGGACCTTTGGAACAGGCAGCTTTCCTTCCAGCCATAGCATCATGTCCTTTTCCCGTTC
CACATCATAGGTGGTCCCTTTATACCGGCTGTCCGTCATTTTTAAATATAGGTTTTCATTTTCTCCCACC
AGCTTATATACCTTAGCAGGAGACATTCCTTCCGTATCTTTTACGCAGCGGTATTTTTCGATCAGTTTTT
TCAATTCCGGTGATATTCTCATTTTAGCCATTTATTATTTCCTTCCTCTTTTCTACAGTATTTAAAGATA
CCCCAAGAAGCTAATTATAACAAGACGAACTCCAATTCACTGTTCCTTGCATTCTAAAACCTTAAATACC
AGAAAACAGCTTTTTCAAAGTTGTTTTCAAAGTTGGCGTATAACATAGTATCGACGGAGCCGATTTTGAA
ACCGCGGTGATCACAGGCAGCAACGCTCTGTCATCGTTACAATCAACATGCTACCCTCCGCGAGATCATC
CGTGTTTCAAACCCGGCAGCTTAGTTGCCGTTCTTCCGAATAGCATCGGTAACATGAGCAAAGTCTGCCG
CCTTACAACGGCTCTCCCGCTGACGCCGTCCCGGACTGATGGGCTGCCTGTATCGAGTGGTGATTTTGTG
CCGAGCTGCCGGTCGGGGAGCTGTTGGCTGGCTGGTGGCAGGATATATTGTGGTGTAAACAAATTGACGC
TTAGACAACTTAATAACACATTGCGGACGTTTTTAATGTACTGAATTAACGCCGAATTAATTCGGGGGAT
CTGGATTTTAGTACTGGATTTTGGTTTTAGGAATTAGAAATTTTATTGATAGAAGTATTTTACAAATACA
AATACATACTAAGGGTTTCTTATATGCTCAACACATGAGCGAAACCCTATAGGAACCCTAATTCCCTTAT
CTGGGAACTACTCACACATTATTATGGAGAAACTCGAGCTTGTCGATCGACTCTAGCTAGAGGATCGATC
CGAACCCCAGAGTCCCGCTCAGAAGAACTCGTCAAGAAGGCGATAGAAGGCGATGCGCTGCGAATCGGGA
GCGGCGATACCGTAAAGCACGAGGAAGCGGTCAGCCCATTCGCCGCCAAGTTCTTCAGCAATATCACGGG
TAGCCAACGCTATGTCCTGATAGCGGTCCGCCACACCCAGCCGGCCACAGTCGATGAATCCAGAAAAGCG
GCCATTTTCCACCATGATATTCGGCAAGCAGGCATCGCCATGTGTCACGACGAGATCCTCGCCGTCGGGC
ATGCGCGCCTTGAGCCTGGCGAACAGTTCGGCTGGCGCGAGCCCCTGATGTTCTTCGTCCAGATCATCCT
GATCGACAAGACCGGCTTCCATCCGAGTACGTGCTCGCTCGATGCGATGTTTCGCTTGGTGGTCGAATGG
GCAGGTAGCCGGATCAAGCGTATGCAGCCGCCGCATTGCATCAGCCATGATGGATACTTTCTCGGCAGGA
GCAAGGTGAGATGACAGGAGATCCTGCCCCGGCACTTCGCCCAATAGCAGCCAGTCCCTTCCCGCTTCAG
TGACAACGTCGAGCACAGCTGCGCAAGGAACGCCCGTCGTGGCCAGCCACGATAGCCGCGCTGCCTCGTC
CTGGAGTTCATTCAGGGCACCGGACAGGTCGGTCTTGACAAAAAGAACCGGGCGCCCCTGCGCTGACAGC
CGAAACACGGCGGCATCAGAGCAGCCGATTGTCTGTTGTGCCCAGTCATAGCCGAATAGCCTCTCCACCC
AAGCGGCCGGAGAACCTGCGTGCAATCCATCTTGTTCAATCCCCATGGTCGATCGACAGATCTGCGAAAG
CTCGAGAGAGATAGATTTGTAGAGAGAGACTGGTGATTTCAGCGTGTCCTCTCCAAATGAAATGAACTTC
CTTATATAGAGGAAGGGTCTTGCGAAGGATAGTGGGATTGTGCGTCATCCCTTACGTCAGTGGAGATATC
ACATCAATCCACTTGCTTTGAAGACGTGGTTGGAACGTCTTCTTTTTCCACGATGCTCCTCGTGGGTGGG
GGTCCATCTTTGGGACCACTGTCGGCAGAGGCATCTTGAACGATAGCCTTTCCTTTATCGCAATGATGGC
ATTTGTAGGTGCCACCTTCCTTTTCTACTGTCCTTTTGATGAAGTGACAGATAGCTGGGCAATGGAATCC
GAGGAGGTTTCCCGATATTACCCTTTGTTGAAAAGTCTCAATAGCCCTTTGGTCTTCTGAGACTGTATCT
TTGATATTCTTGGAGTAGACGAGAGTGTCGTGCTCCACCATGTTCACATCAATCCACTTGCTTTGAAGAC
GTGGTTGGAACGTCTTCTTTTTCCACGATGCTCCTCGTGGGTGGGGGTCCATCTTTGGGACCACTGTCGG
CAGAGGCATCTTGAACGATAGCCTTTCCTTTATCGCAATGATGGCATTTGTAGGTGCCACCTTCCTTTTC
TACTGTCCTTTTGATGAAGTGACAGATAGCTGGGCAATGGAATCCGAGGAGGTTTCCCGATATTACCCTT
TGTTGAAAAGTCTCAATAGCCCTTTGGTCTTCTGAGACTGTATCTTTGATATTCTTGGAGTAGACGAGAG
TGTCGTGCTCCACCATGTTGGCAAGCTGCTCTAGCCAATACGCAAACCGCCTCTCCCCGCGCGTTGGCCG
ATTCATTAATGCAGCTGGCACGACAGGTTTCCCGACTGGAAAGCGGGCAGTGAGCGCAACGCAATTAATG
TGAGTTAGCTCACTCATTAGGCACCCCAGGCTTTACACTTTATGCTTCCGGCTCGTATAATGTGTGGAAT
TGTGAGCGGATAACAATTTCACACAGGAAACAGCTATGACATGATTACGAATTCGAGCTCCTCCAAAAAT
ATCAAAGATACAGTCTCAGAAGACCAAAGGGCAATTGAGACTTTTCAACAAAGGGTAATATCCGGAAACC
TCCTCGGATTCCATTGCCCAGCTATCTGTCACTTTATTGTGAAGATAGTGGAAAAGGAAGGTGGCTCCTA
CAAATGCCATCATTGCGATAAAGGAAAGGCCATCGTTGAAGATGCCTCTGCCGACAGTGGTCCCAAAGAT
GGACCCCCACCCACGAGGAGCATCGTGGAAAAAGAAGACGTTCCAACCACGTCTTCAAAGCAAGTGGATT
GATGTGATACTCCAAAAATATCAAAGATACAGTCTCAGAAGACCAAAGGGCAATTGAGACTTTTCAACAA
AGGGTAATATCCGGAAACCTCCTCGGATTCCATTGCCCAGCTATCTGTCACTTTATTGTGAAGATAGTGG
AAAAGGAAGGTGGCTCCTACAAATGCCATCATTGCGATAAAGGAAAGGCCATCGTTGAAGATGCCTCTGC
CGACAGTGGTCCCAAAGATGGACCCCCACCCACGAGGAGCATCGTGGAAAAAGAAGACGTTCCAACCACG
TCTTCAAAGCAAGTGGATTGATGTGATATCTCCACTGACGTAAGGGATGACGCACAATCCCACTATCCTT
CGCAAGACCCTTCCTCTATATAAGGAAGTTCATTTCATTTGGAGAGGGAAAACTCTTCCGAAACCGAAAC
TGACTGAAACTACCTCGACCGACCTTAGAACCCAAGAACCCAACGGGTGCGGCCACTATGTCCATCGAGG
CAGTTTTCGACCAGGTTACCGACCCATCGCTCCGCGCTGTGATTCAGGAGGAAGCGCACAAACAGATCAA
AGATTTATTTAAGGAAACGACGCGCTGCAATCCCTACTCCATACCGCAAGCTGGGCGCAAGGTTTTGGAA
AAGTACGCCATCCCCTACAACCCGTACTCTCTCAAACTACACCCTCACGCAGCCTCAAAAGCGTTTGAAG
TGTCGCTCTACGAGGCTGCGTCTAACTACCTCCCCTCCACCTCCTCAACTCCTGTCACATTCATGTTCAC
AAAACCGGGCAAGCTCAGATTCTTTAGGCGCCGAGGTCATGTGGACAAATTCGTTAATGCTGACATAGTT
CCAAGAGACTTGGCTAGATACCCACGCGACACAGTCTACAGTTATCTGCCCGAGATCACCACCACACACG
CTTTCATTGGCGACACCCTGCATCACTTCGGTGAGGACTTTCTCGTCGAGGTTTTCTCCAGGTCACCGAA
ACTAGAAGTGCTTCTAGCCACCATGGTATTACCACCCGAAGCCTTTTACAGAATGGAGTCCCTCCATCCC
TCGGTTTACACTCTCCTCTACAGGGACGACCGATTCCTATACCTGCCTGGTGGCCTATCTGGCGGTGAGT
ACGAACATCGCTATAAGGACCTAAACTGGCTAACATTTGGCACGGTTACGCACGGCGGGATCACTATCAC
AGGAGAACGCATTGAGACTAAGGCCGCGAATCATCTTTTCCTCTTCAGACGAGGGCGACTAGCGACACCA
AAATTCCGCTCATTCGATATGCCCGAGCCTATGGTCCTGCTTCCCAAGGTTTTCCGCCCCGCAAAGTACA
ATGTACAGAAGCCAATTCCCCGGGAGAAAGCAAACAAATGGTTGATGTACGTTAAATCCATCGGCAATGC
CACCATTCGTGACGTATGGGCTAAGCTGAGGCAAACCATAGCCAATGCAGACATTGGACTCTTCTCGCCC
ACTGAGCTCGTGCATCTCACGAATTACTTCCTGCTCCTGGGCCGGCTTGACTCACACAACTCCTTCGACC
AAGTACTGGCCGACAGTGTGCTGAAAGCATGGTTCAGACCAATGGTCGCAAAGCTTCAGGAGATCAAGCA
CAAACTCATGGGGCAGACCCAATTCATGCAACTCTGCCAAGCGCTAGAGATGACGGAGGTGGACCTCGTC
TTTGAGGTCCGGGACTCCAAGACCCCCCACAAACAAGCTGTGCCATTGGACCGTGAAATTGAAAACGTTT
TGTTGGAAGGAGTCTCATCGGAGCCAACTTACACTGAAACCGAAGGCGTTGCTGATGGTCCACTTCCCCC
CCCAATGCAAACTGCAGCCGAGCCGTCCGCGACCTCAGACGAGCCTGAGAGCTCTAGCTCGCGTGAAATT
GAGCACCAACCGGCGCCTGAGATCACGCTTGACGAGGAAGAACCTCAGCGAGACGATCTGCCTTGGGACG
CTTGGAGAACACAATTAAGGGCGCTTGGCTTCGAGGCCTCAGAAAGGCAGTATGACCCGGACGGTGAACT
GATCTCTCCTATCCTGAGCACCCGAAGGTTGCCTAAAACTCCCATAAACACAACACTCTGCGCCACGCTA
GACAAGATTGCACGCTGCCCAACTTTCTACAAGCCTGACACAGATCGCGCGCAGACTTACGCTCGCGACG
TCATGGCGGGGAAAACCGGTGCTATTCTCAAGCAACAACCCTTTGAGTGGAAAACCACGCTCAAGCGCAA
GACTAAAGAGGAACCGAAGGAAATTCACCTTGCGGTGTTGCATGGTGCGGGCGGGTCGGGCAAATCCTAC
GCACTGCAGGAATTTATGCGGAACAACCCTGACACACCAATTACGGTCATCCTGCCGACTAACGAGCTCA
GGGCCGACTGGAAGAAAAAATTGCCCGCCCACGACAAAGACACATTTATGACATACGAAAACGCGCTCTT
GTGCCCTCGTGGAGACATCTTCATTATGGACGATTACACAAAATTGCCCAGGGGCTACATTGAGGCTTTC
GTGCAGAATGCACCTGCCCTCTCACTTCTGATACTCACCGGTGACCCCAACCAAGCCGAACACTTTGAGA
CCACTGAGGACAATGAAATTAACAGCCTCGCCCCCGCCTCAGTGGTCTTCGGCAAGTTCTCTAGGTACCA
CATAAATGCCACACACCGCAACCCCAGAAACTTGGCAAACGCCCTCGGTGTTTACTCCGAGACGCCCGGG
GAGGTTAAAGTGCTTTACACGAGGAACATCAAGACCGGTTATCACAATCTCGTGCCCTCACAAATGAAGA
TGAGAAATTACGCCTCACTCGGGCAGCGAGCGTCCACCTATGCGGGTTGTCAGGGGATCACCGCGCCCCG
CGTTCAAATCATCCTAGACTCCGACACACCCCGGTGCACCAGGCAAGTCATGTACACTGCACTCTCAAGG
GCCACGACGGAAGTGGTGCTCTGCAACACGATGCCGGATGAGAAAAGCTTTTTCCAGAAGGTTGAAGCAA
CACCGTACCTCAAAGCCATCCTCAACCTCAACAAAGAGATTAAAGTCACTGAGGGTGACTTGACAGAAGA
ACCGCCGAGGGAGCCCGCTCCTCCCACCACACACCTACCTGTTGAAAACAGAATTATTCTTAATGAGGCC
CTAGTCGAACCGCTGCCCGACAAACATGACCGCGAGATCTACTCCAACTCCACTGGCTTTTCAAACTGCA
TACAGACTCAAGACCCGTACATCCAAGCCTTCCAACATCAGCAGGCCAAGGACGAGACATTGTTCTGGGC
AACCGTCGAGAAGAGGCTCGCAGCATCTACGCCGAAGGACAACTGGACAGAATTCAAGACCAAGAGACCT
CTGGGTGACGTGCTTTGGCTCGCGTACAAGCGGGCGATGGAGCTCCCAGATGAGCCCATCAAATTTAACC
CAGAGCTCTGGTGGGCATGTGCAGACGAGGTGCAAAAGACCTACCTCTCCAAGCCCATACACGCACTCAA
GAACGGAATCCTTCGGCAATCACCCGACTTTGACTGGAACAAACTGCAGATTTTCCTCAAGTCACAGTGG
GTTAAGAAGATTGACAAAATCGGGAAAATTGACGTCAACGCTGGACAGACAATTGCCGCCTTTTACCAAC
CAACCGTTATGCTGTTTGGAACCATGGCGAGATACATGCGCCGCATCCGCGACACTTATCAACCCCGCGA
AATACTCATCAATTGCGAGAAGAACCAGAAGCACATTTCGAAGTGGGTCGAGAGCAATTGGAACCACCGC
CTACCTGCTTACACCAATGACTTCACCGCTTACGACCAAAGCCAAGACGGGGCTATGTTACAGTTTGAGG
TGCTGAAAGCCCTGCACCATGATATCCCTCATGAGGTTGTGGAAGCCTACGTAGCCCTTAAACTCAACTC
AAAAATGTTTCTGGGCACACTGGCGATTATGAGATTAACTGGTGAGGGACCCACCTTCGACGCTAACACA
GAGTGCAACATTGCTTACACACACGCCCGGTTCGAGATCCCAAAGAATGTGGCGCAAATGTACGCGGGTG
ACGACTGTGCGCTCAACTGCAGGCCCGTTGAACGGCAGTCCTTCCTGCCTCTTGTGGAGAAATTCACCCT
GAAATCAAAACCTAAAGTATTTGAGCAAAAAGTTGGGTCATGGCCTGAGTTCTGCGGCAATCTGATCACC
CCACGGGGCTACCTCAAGGATCCCATGAAGCTACAACACTGCCTGCAACTGGCACAGAGGAAGAAACCAT
CCGAACCTGGGTCGCTTAAAGACGTTGCTGAGAACTACGCTATGGACTTACTACCCACATACGAGCTAGG
GGATGCACTCTACGAAATCTTCGACGAGAGACAAATGAACGCGCACTATCAGTCGGTCAGGACGCTTATC
ACATGCGCCCACACCAAAGTCCTCCGAGTTGCACAGGCACTTCAGGAAGACTGCACCTTCTTTAGCTCCA
TCTAACAGGTTTTGAGTTAGGCTAACTCCACTGACGAATTGAATAACAATGGATAGTGAAATAGTTGAAC
GACTAACAAAGCTTGGTTTCGTCAAGACTTCACACACGCACATCGCTGGCGAGCCCCTCGTGATTCACGC
CGTTGCTGGGGCCGGTAAAACCACCCTCCTTCGGTCCTTACTTGAATTACCTGGAGTGGAAGTCTTCACA
GGCGGGGAGCACGATCCTCCAAATTTGTCAGGGAAATATATCCGCTGCGCTGCACCCCCTGTGGCCGGTG
CATACAACATTCTTGACGAGTACCCCGCGTACCCAAATTGGCGATCGCAACCCTGGAACGTCCTAATCGC
CGACAACCTACAATACAAAGAACCCACAGCTCGCGCCCACTACACATGCAATCGCACTCACCGCCTGGGG
CAGCTCACTGTCGACGCTTTGCGTAGGGTTGGTTTCGACATCACCTTTGCCGGCACGCAGACTGAAGACT
ACGGATTCCAGGAAGGCCATCTCTACACTAGTCAATTCTACGGACAGGTCATTTCACTTGACACGCAGGC
CCATAAGATCGCTGTGCGCCACGGACTCGCACCCCTGTCCGCTTTAGAAACCCGGGGGCTGGAATTTGAT
GAGACCACTGTGATAACGACTAAAACCTCGCTGGAGGAAGTGAAGGACAGGCACATGGTCTATGTCGCTC
TCACAAGGCACAGGCGCACCTGCCATCTCTACACCGCTCACTTTGCGCCCTCCGCCTGACAACACGAAAG
CCATACTAACTGTAGCTATAGGAATAGCCGCCTCCCTAGTCTTTTTCATGCTCACACGCAACAATCTGCC
ACACGTCGGTGATAACATCCACTCACTACCCCACGGAGGAAGTTATATTGACGGTACCAAGTCCATCAAC
TACCGCCCACCTGCGTCACGCTACCCCTCATCCAACTTACTCGCTTTCGCTCCACCAATACTCGCCGCAG
TACTCTTTTTCCTCACACAGCCATATCTAGCTACCAGACGATCCAGGTGCGTTCGGTGCTTCGTTGTCCA
CGGGGCATGCACGAATCACACCTAGTTGTTATATTAGCGCTGTTACTTATAGCTCTGTGGTGTCTAAGCA
CTCGACCCGTTCAACCATCGTGCCACGTCGAAATCAACGGCCACTCCATCATCGTCACCGGAAACTGCTG
GCACTCCACACAGCGTCCCCACTGAGGGTGTTAGGGTAACCAACATCAGTGAAGAGAAACCTGGTCACCA
CCCTGACCTAGTTTAAGAGCTATGCTGGAAACAGCATAGCAAGTTTAAATAAGGCTAGTCCGTTATCAAC
TTGAAAAAGTGGCACCGAGTCGGTGCGCCCCACTCAACGACCGCATTGAGGGTGTTAGGGTAACCAACAT
CAGTGAAGAGAAACAACCCACCTCAAGTGTGACCTCATCATTTCAGGACACAATGGCAACACAAAATGCC
GACGTCACTGATGCGACGGACTACAAGAAACCGCCTGCTGAAACTGAGCAGAAGGCACTCACCATTCAAC
CACGGTCAAACAAGGCGCCCAGTGACGAGGAGTTGGTACGCATCATCAACGCGGCGCAGAAGCGAGGCCT
CACACCCGCGGCCTTTGTTCAAGCAGCTATAGTCTTCACCATGGAATCCATGGACAAGGGCGCCACCGAC
TCCACGATTTTCACGGGAAAATACAACACTTTCCCAATGAAAAGTCTGGCGCTAGCTTGCAAAGATGCTG
GCGTGCCCGTGCACAAACTTTGCTACTTCTATACCAAGCCGGCTTACGCGAACCGTAGGGTCGCCAACCA
GCCGCCTGCTCGCTGGACTAACGAGAATGTGCCCAAAGCTAACAAGTGGGCGGCTTTCGACACCTTCGAC
GCACTTCTCGACCCATACGTAGTCCCATCCTCTGTACCGTACGATGAGCCCACGCCAGAGGATCGCCAAG
TCAATGAGATTTTCAAGAAGGACAATTTGAGTCAGGCAGCATCCAGAAACCAACTCCTAGGAACGCAAGC
CTCCATCACGCGCGGGAGACTCAACGGCGCACCAGCACTACCAAACAACGGGCAGTACTTCATCGAGGCA
CCTCAGTAATCTAGAAGATGGGACTCGAGCGATCAGTAGTATGATACCAATAAATAAATCGGGCGAATCC
GCGCCTCCTGACTATGGGCAGGTTTACGGACCAAGCTGTATCGAGATACGACCTAACAGTAACGCAGCTA
AGGGGTGAATGCACACATCGCTTATAAAAAA
